Addgene plasmid #80431: pCIG-FGFRdn
Purpose: Expression of a dominant-negative FGFR1 with a nuclear EGFP reporter in chick embryos
Depositing lab: Aixa Morales. Depositing organization: Instituto Cajal (CSIC). Publication: FGF and retinoic acid activity gradients control the timing of neural crest cell emigration in the trunk. Martinez-Morales PL, Diez del Corral R, Olivera-Martinez I, Quiroga AC, Das RM, Barbas JA, Storey KG, Morales AV. J Cell Biol. 2011 Aug 8;194(3):489-503. doi: 10.1083/jcb.201011077. Epub 2011 Aug 1. PubMed 21807879.
Backbone
  Vector backbone: pCIG
  Backbone size w/o insert (bp): 6000
  Vector type: Mammalian Expression
Growth in bacteria
  Bacterial resistance: Ampicillin, 100 μg/mL
  Growth temperature: 37°C
  Growth strain: DH5alpha
  Copy number: High Copy
Gene/Insert
  Gene/Insert name: Fibroblast growth factor receptor 1 (alt name: FGFR1)
  Species: G. gallus (chicken)
  Mutation: contains aa 1–425
  Entrez Gene: FGFR1
  Promoter: beta-actin promoter
  Tag / fusion protein: EGFP (C terminal on backbone)
  Cloning method: Unknown
  Sequencing primers: 5′ pCAG-F; 3′ pCDH-rev
Resource information
  A portion of this plasmid was derived from a plasmid made by: pW1Act-VP16.hRARα insert was originally provided by Michael Underhill. We subsequently cloned this insert into PCIG.
Terms and licenses: Academic/Nonprofit Terms; Industry Terms: Not Available to Industry
How to cite: pCIG-FGFRdn was a gift from Aixa Morales (Addgene plasmid # 80431 ; http://n2t.net/addgene:80431 ; RRID:Addgene_80431)
