[The description below was written by a language model from this plasmid's Addgene catalogue record.]
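Description:
pCIG-FGFRdn is an expression plasmid built on the pCIG backbone (about 6 kb without insert), catalogued as a mammalian expression vector but intended for use in chick embryos. It is maintained in E. coli as a high-copy plasmid under ampicillin selection. The record does not include a feature table, so the origin of replication, polyadenylation signal and other backbone elements are not documented here.

The insert is a truncated chicken fibroblast growth factor receptor 1 (FGFR1) comprising amino acids 1–425, expressed from a beta-actin promoter. A receptor cut at this point would be expected to keep its extracellular ligand-binding and membrane-spanning regions while lacking the intracellular kinase domain. Such a protein can pair with endogenous receptors without signalling, which is the usual basis for dominant-negative inhibition of the FGF pathway. The stated purpose describes a nuclear EGFP reporter that marks cells carrying the plasmid. The catalogue lists EGFP as a C-terminal tag on the backbone, but the record does not make clear whether EGFP is fused to the receptor or produced as a separate protein from the same transcript; the "reporter" wording suggests the latter.

The associated work concerns how FGF and retinoic acid activity gradients control the timing of trunk neural crest cell emigration, so the construct serves to block FGF signalling cell-autonomously in transfected, EGFP-labelled embryonic cells. One inconsistency is worth noting: the derivation note refers to a VP16–hRARα insert cloned into pCIG, which does not match the FGFR1 insert and appears to belong to a different construct in the same series.
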