>Addgene plasmid #80431 | pCIG-FGFRdn | depositor partial sequence | sequence record 170825 | pCX-IN
GGGCACGTGCTGGTTNTTGTGCTGTCTCATCATTTTGGCAAAGAATTGCTCGAGGTCGATCGACGGTATC
GATAAGCTTGATAGCTTGCTTGTTCTTTTTGCAGAAGCTCAGAATAAACGCTCAACTTTGGCAGATACCA
TGGTTACCTGGAGGTGCCTCATCCTTTGGGCTGTGCTGGTCACAGCCACGCTGTCTGCTGCCAGACCGGC
CCCCACGCTGCCCGACCAAGCTCTGCCCAAAGCGAACATCGAGGTGGAGTCCCACTCGGCGCACCCCGGC
GATCTCCTCCAGCTGCGCTGCCGGCTGCGCGATGACGTGCAGAGCATCAACTGGGTGCGTGATGGAGTGC
AGCTGCCCGAGAACAACCGCACGCGCATCACCGGCGAGGAGGTAGAGGTGCGGGACGCGGTGCCCGAGGA
CTCGGGGCTCTATGCCTGCATGACTAACAGCCCCTCGGGGAGCGAGACCACCTACTTCTCCGTCAACGTC
TCAGACGCACTCCCTTCTGCAGAGGATGATGATGATGAAGATGATTCCTCCTCGGAGGAGAAGGAGGCGG
ATAACACCAAGCCGAGCCAGGCTGTAGCTCCTTACTGGACCTATCCCGAGAAGATGGAGAAGAAGCTGCA
TGCCGTCCCCGCTGCCAAAACAGTGAAATTCAAGTGCCCCTCANGTGGGACGCCCAACCCCACGCTGCGC
TGGCTGAAGAACGGCAAGGAGTTCAAGCCTGACCACCGCATCGGGGGGTACAAGGTCCGCTATGCCACCT
GGAGCATCATCATGGACTCGGTGGTGCCATCAGATAAGGGCAACTACACGTGCATCGTGGAGAACAAATA
CNGGNGCATCAACCACACCTACCAGCTGGNTGTCGTGGAGCGCTCCCCGCATCGGCCCATC
