>Addgene plasmid #80431 | pCIG-FGFRdn | addgene partial sequence | sequence record 173254 | Addgene Partial NGS Result
ATGTTCATGCCTTCTTCTTTTTCCTACAGCTCCTGGGCAACGTGCTGGTTATTGTGCTGTCTCATCATTT
TGGCAAAGAATTGCTCGAGGTCGATCGACGGTATCGATAAGCTTGATAGCTTGCTTGTTCTTTTTGCAGA
AGCTCAGAATAAACGCTCAACTTTGGCAGATACCATGGTTACCTGGAGGTGCCTCATCCTTTGGGCTGTG
CTGGTCACAGCCACGCTGTCTGCTGCCAGACCGGCCCCCACGCTGCCCGACCAAGCTCTGCCCAAAGCGA
ACATCGAGGTGGAGTCCCACTCGGCGCACCCCGGCGATCTCCTCCAGCTGCGCTGCCGGCTGCGCGATGA
CGTGCAGAGCATCAACTGGGTGCGTGATGGAGTGCAGCTGCCCGAGAACAACCGCACGCGCATCACCGGC
GAGGAGGTAGAGGTGCGGGACGCGGTGCCCGAGGACTCGGGGCTCTATGCCTGCATGACTAACAGCCCCT
CGGGGAGCGAGACCACCTACTTCTCCGTCAACGTCTCAGACGCACTCCCTTCTGCAGAGGATGATGATGA
TGAAGATGATTCCTCCTCGGAGGAGAAGGAGGCGGATAACACCAAGCCGAGCCAGGCTGTAGCTCCTTAC
TGGACCTATCCCGAGAAGATGGAGAAGAAGCTGCATGCCGTCCCCGCTGCCAAAACAGTGAAATTCAAGT
GCCCCTCAGGTGGGACGCCCAACCCCACGCTGCGCTGGCTGAAGAACGGCAAGGAGTTCAAGCCTGACCA
CCGCATCGGGGGGTACAAGGTCCGCTATGCCACCTGGAGCATCATCATGGACTCGGTGGTGCCATCAGAT
AAGGGCAACTACACGTGCATCGTGGAGAACAAATACGGGAGCATCAACCACACCTACCAGCTGGATGTCG
TGGAGCGCTCCCCGCATCGGCCCATCCTGCAGGCAGGGCTCCCCGCCAACAAAACGGTGGCCCTGGGCAG
CAACGTGGAGTTTGTCTGCAAGGTCTACAGCGACCCGCAGCCCCACATCCAGTGGCTGAAACACATCGAG
GTGAACGGCAGCAAGATCGGCCCCGACAACTTGCCCTACGTGCAGATCCTGAAGACGGCTGGCGTTAACA
CGACAGACAAAGAGATGGAAGTCCTTCACTTAAGGAATGTCTCATTTGAGGATGCTGGGGAGTATACATG
TTTGGCGGGTAATTCTATTGGGATCTCCCATCACTCTGCATGGTTGACAGTTCTCGAAGCTACTGAGCAG
TCACCAGCCATGATGACGTCCCCCCTCTACCTGGAGATCATCATTTACTGCACCGGCGCCTTCCTCATCT
CCTGCATGGTGGTGACAGTCGTCATCTACAAGATGAAGAGCACCACCAAGAAGACAGACTTCAACAGCCA
GCTGGCCGTGCACAAGCTGGCCAAGAGCATCCCACTGCGCAGACAGGTAAGAATTATCGAATTCGATATC
GCGGCCGCTAGAATAGCATAGCAATTCCGCCCCCCCCCCCTAACGTTACTGGCCGAAGCCGCTTGGAATA
AGGCCGGTGTGCGTTTGTCTATATGTTATTTTCCACCATATTGCCGTCTTTTGGCAATGTGAGGGCCCGG
AAACCTGGCCCTGTCTTCTTGACGAGCATTCCTAGGGGTCTTTCCCCTCTCGCCAAAGGAATGCAAGGTC
TGTTGAATGTCGTGAAGGAAGCAGTTCCTCTGGAAGCTTCTTGAAGACAAACAACGTCTGTAGCGACCCT
TTGCAGGCAGCGGAACCCCCCACCTGGCGACAGGTGCCTCTGCGGCCAAAAGCCACGTGTATAAGATACA
CCTGCAAAGGCGGCACAACCCCAGTGCCACGTTGTGAGTTGGATAGTTGTGGAAAGAGTCAAATGGCTCT
CCTCAAGCGTATTCAACAAGGGGCTGAAGGATGCCCAGAAGGTACCCCATTGTATGGGATCTGATCTGGG
GCCTCGGTACACATGCTTTACATGTGTTTAGTCGAGGTTAAAAAAACGTCTAGGCCCCCCGAACCACGGG
GACGTGGTTTTCCTTTGAAAAACACGATGATAATATGGCCACAACCATGGTGCACGTGGATCCAAAAAAG
AAGAGAAAGGTAGATCCAAAAAAGAAGAGAAAGGTAGATCCAAAAAAGAAGAGAAAGGTACACGTGTCCA
TGGTGAGCAAGGGCGAGGAGCTGTTCACCGGGGTGGTGCCCATCCTGGTCGAGCTGGACGGCGACGTAAA
CGGCCACAAGTTCAGCGTGTCCGGCGAGGGCGAGGGCGATGCCACCTACGGCAAGCTGACCCTGAAGTTC
ATCTGCACCACCGGCAAGCTGCCCGTGCCCTGGCCCACCCTCGTGACCACCCTGACCTACGGCGTGCAGT
GCTTCAGCCGCTACCCCGACCACATGAAGCAGCACGACTTCTTCAAGTCCGCCATGCCCGAAGGCTACGT
CCAGGAGCGCACCATCTTCTTCAAGGACGACGGCAACTACAAGACCCGCGCCGAGGTGAAGTTCGAGGGC
GACACCCTGGTGAACCGCATCGAGCTGAAGGGCATCGACTTCAAGGAGGACGGCAACATCCTGGGGCACA
AGCTGGAGTACAACTACAACAGCCACAACGTCTATATCATGGCCGACAAGCAGAAGAACGGCATCAAGGT
GAACTTCAAGATCCGCCACAACATCGAGGACGGCAGCGTGCAGCTCGCCGACCACTACCAGCAGAACACC
CCCATCGGCGACGGCCCCGTGCTGCTGCCCGACAACCACTACCTGAGCACCCAGTCCGCCCTGAGCAAAG
ACCCCAACGAGAAGCGCGATCACATGGTCCTGCTGGAGTTCGTGACCGCCGCCGGGATCACTCTCGGCAT
GGACGAGCTGTACAAGTAAAGCGGCCGCAATTCACTCCTCAGGTGCAGGCTGCCTATCAGAAGGTGGTGG
CTGGTGTGGCCAATGCCCTGGCTCACAAATACCACTGAGATCTTTTTCCCTCTGCCAAAAATTATGGGGA
CATCATGAAGCCCCTTGAGCATCTGACTTCTGGCTAATAAAGGAAATTTATTTTCATTGCAATAGTGTGT
TGGAATTTTTTGTGTCTCTCACTCGGAAGGACATATGGGAGGGCAAATCATTTAAAACATCAGAATGAGT
ATTTGGTTTAGAGTTTGGCAACATATGCCCATATGCTGGCTGCCATGAACAAAGGTTGGCTATAAAGAGG
TCATCAGTATATGAAACAGCCCCCTGCTGTCCATTCCTTATTCCATAGAAAAGCCTTGACTTGAGGTTAG
ATTTTTTTTATATTTTGTTTTGTGTTATTTTTTTCTTTAACATCCCTAAAATTTTCCTTACATGTTTTAC
TAGCCAGATTTTTCCTCCTCTCCTGACTACTCCCAGTCATAGCTGTCCCTCTTCTCTTATGGAGATCCCT
CGACCTGCACCGTCGACCAGCTGGTCGACGGTGCACCGTCGACCAGCTTGGCGTAATCATGGTCATAGCT
GTTTCCTGTGTGAAATTGTTATCCGCTCACAATTCCACACAACATACGAGCCGGAAGCATAAAGTGTAAA
GCCTGGGGTGCCTAATGAGTGAGCTAACTCACATTAATTGCGTTGCGCTCACTGCCCGCTTTCCAGTCGG
GAAACCTGTCGTGCCAGCGGATCCGCATCTCAATTAGTCAGCAACCATAGTCCCGCCCCTAACTCCGCCC
ATCCCGCCCCTAACTCCGCCCAGTTCCGCCCATTCTCCGCCCCATGGCTGACTAATTTTTTTTATTTATG
CAGAGGCCGAGGCCGCCTCGGCCTCTGAGCTATTCCAGAAGTAGTGAGGAGGCTTTTTTGGAGGCCTAGG
CTTTTGCAAAAAGCTAACTTGTTTATTGCAGCTTATAATGGTTACAAATAAAGCAATAGCATCACAAATT
TCACAAATAAAGCATTTTTTTCACTGCATTCTAGTTGTGGTTTGTCCAAACTCATCAATGTATCTTATCA
TGTCTGGATCCGCTGCATTAATGAATCGGCCAACGCGCGGGGAGAGGCGGTTTGCGTATTGGGCGCTCTT
CCGCTTCCTCGCTCACTGACTCGCTGCGCTCGGTCGTTCGGCTGCGGCGAGCGGTATCAGCTCACTCAAA
GGCGGTAATACGGTTATCCACAGAATCAGGGGATAACGCAGGAAAGAACATGTGAGCAAAAGGCCAGCAA
AAGGCCAGGAACCGTAAAAAGGCCGCGTTGCTGGCGTTTTTCCATAGGCTCCGCCCCCCTGACGAGCATC
ACAAAAATCGACGCTCAAGTCAGAGGTGGCGAAACCCGACAGGACTATAAAGATACCAGGCGTTTCCCCC
TGGAAGCTCCCTCGTGCGCTCTCCTGTTCCGACCCTGCCGCTTACCGGATACCTGTCCGCCTTTCTCCCT
TCGGGAAGCGTGGCGCTTTCTCATAGCTCACGCTGTAGGTATCTCAGTTCGGTGTAGGTCGTTCGCTCCA
AGCTGGGCTGTGTGCACGAACCCCCCGTTCAGCCCGACCGCTGCGCCTTATCCGGTAACTATCGTCTTGA
GTCCAACCCGGTAAGACACGACTTATCGCCACTGGCAGCAGCCACTGGTAACAGGATTAGCAGAGCGAGG
TATGTAGGCGGTGCTACAGAGTTCTTGAAGTGGTGGCCTAACTACGGCTACACTAGAAGAACAGTATTTG
GTATCTGCGCTCTGCTGAAGCCAGTTACCTTCGGAAAAAGAGTTGGTAGCTCTTGATCCGGCAAACAAAC
CACCGCTGGTAGCGGTGGTTTTTTTGTTTGCAAGCAGCAGATTACGCGCAGAAAAAAAGGATCTCAAGAA
GATCCTTTGATCTTTTCTACGGGGTCTGACGCTCAGTGGAACGAAAACTCACGTTAAGGGATTTTGGTCA
TGAGATTATCAAAAAGGATCTTCACCTAGATCCTTTTAAATTAAAAATGAAGTTTTAAATCAATCTAAAG
TATATATGAGTAAACTTGGTCTGACAGTTACCAATGCTTAATCAGTGAGGCACCTATCTCAGCGATCTGT
CTATTTCGTTCATCCATAGTTGCCTGACTCCCCGTCGTGTAGATAACTACGATACGGGAGGGCTTACCAT
CTGGCCCCAGTGCTGCAATGATACCGCGAGACCCACGCTCACCGGCTCCAGATTTATCAGCAATAAACCA
GCCAGCCGGAAGGGCCGAGCGCAGAAGTGGTCCTGCAACTTTATCCGCCTCCATCCAGTCTATTAATTGT
TGCCGGGAAGCTAGAGTAAGTAGTTCGCCAGTTAATAGTTTGCGCAACGTTGTTGCCATTGCTACAGGCA
TCGTGGTGTCACGCTCGTCGTTTGGTATGGCTTCATTCAGCTCCGGTTCCCAACGATCAAGGCGAGTTAC
ATGATCCCCCATGTTGTGCAAAAAAGCGGTTAGCTCCTTCGGTCCTCCGATCGTTGTCAGAAGTAAGTTG
GCCGCAGTGTTATCACTCATGGTTATGGCAGCACTGCATAATTCTCTTACTGTCATGCCATCCGTAAGAT
GCTTTTCTGTGACTGGTGAGTACTCAACCAAGTCATTCTGAGAATAGTGTATGCGGCGACCGAGTTGCTC
TTGCCCGGCGTCAATACGGGATAATACCGCGCCACATAGCAGAACTTTAAAAGTGCTCATCATTGGAAAA
CGTTCTTCGGGGCGAAAACTCTCAAGGATCTTACCGCTGTTGAGATCCAGTTCGATGTAACCCACTCGTG
CACCCAACTGATCTTCAGCATCTTTTACTTTCACCAGCGTTTCTGGGTGAGCAAAAACAGGAAGGCAAAA
TGCCGCAAAAAAGGGAATAAGGGCGACACGGAAATGTTGAATACTCATACTCTTCCTTTTTCAATATTAT
TGAAGCATTTATCAGGGTTATTGTCTCATGAGCGGATACATATTTGAATGTATTTAGAAAAATAAACAAA
TAGGGGTTCCGCGCACATTTCCCCGAAAAGTGCCACCTGGGTCGACATTGATTATTGACTAGTTATTAAT
AGTAATCAATTACGGGGTCATTAGTTCATAGCCCATATATGGAGTTCCGCGTTACATAACTTACGGTAAA
TGGCCCGCCTGGCTGACCGCCCAACGACCCCCGCCCATTGACGTCAATAATGACGTATGTTCCCATAGTA
ACGCCAATAGGGACTTTCCATTGACGTCAATGGGTGGAGTATTTACGGTAAACTGCCCACTTGGCAGTAC
ATCAAGTGTATCATATGCCAAGTACGCCCCCTATTGACGTCAATGACGGTAAATGGCCCGCCTGGCATTA
TGCCCAGTACATGACCTTATGGGACTTTCCTACTTGGCAGTACATCTACGTATTAGTCATCGCTATTACC
ATGGTCGAGGTGAGCCCCACGTTCTGCTTCACTCTCCCCATCTCCCCCCCCTCCCCACCCCCAATTTTGT
ATTTATTTATTTTTTAATTATTTTGTGCAGCGATGGGGGCGGGGGCTTCCTTTGTCCCAAATCTGTGCGG
AGCCGAAATCTGGGAGGCGCCGCCGCACCCCCTCTAGCGGGCGCGGGGCGAAGCGGTGCGGCGCCGGCAG
GAAGGAAATGGGCGGGGAGGGCCTTCGTGCGTCGCCGCGCCGCCGTCCCCTTCTCCCTCTCCAGCCTCGG
GGCTGTCCGCGGGGGGACGGCTGCCTTCGGGGGGGACGGGGCAGGGCGGGGTTCGGCTTCTGGCGTGTGA
CCGGCGGCTCTAGAGCCTCTGCTAACC
